>Addgene plasmid #149518 | pJJiaDEST-APEX2-GAL3 | addgene full sequence | sequence record 308098 | Addgene NGS Result
GACGGATCGGGAGATCTCCCGATCCCCTATGGTGCACTCTCAGTACAATCTGCTCTGATGCCGCATAGTT
AAGCCAGTATCTGCTCCCTGCTTGTGTGTTGGAGGTCGCTGAGTAGTGCGCGAGCAAAATTTAAGCTACA
ACAAGGCAAGGCTTGACCGACAATTGCATGAAGAATCTGCTTAGGGTTAGGCGTTTTGCGCTGCTTCGCG
ATGTACGGGCCAGATATACGCGTTGACATTGATTATTGACTAGTTATTAATAGTAATCAATTACGGGGTC
ATTAGTTCATAGCCCATATATGGAGTTCCGCGTTACATAACTTACGGTAAATGGCCCGCCTGGCTGACCG
CCCAACGACCCCCGCCCATTGACGTCAATAATGACGTATGTTCCCATAGTAACGCCAATAGGGACTTTCC
ATTGACGTCAATGGGTGGAGTATTTACGGTAAACTGCCCACTTGGCAGTACATCAAGTGTATCATATGCC
AAGTACGCCCCCTATTGACGTCAATGACGGTAAATGGCCCGCCTGGCATTATGCCCAGTACATGACCTTA
TGGGACTTTCCTACTTGGCAGTACATCTACGTATTAGTCATCGCTATTACCATGGTGATGCGGTTTTGGC
AGTACATCAATGGGCGTGGATAGCGGTTTGACTCACGGGGATTTCCAAGTCTCCACCCCATTGACGTCAA
TGGGAGTTTGTTTTGGCACCAAAATCAACGGGACTTTCCAAAATGTCGTAACAACTCCGCCCCATTGACG
CAAATGGGCGGTAGGCGTGTACGGTGGGAGGTCTATATAAGCAGAGCTCTCTGGCTAACTAGAGAACCCA
CTGCTTACTGGCTTATCGAAATTAATACGACTCACTATAGGGAGACCCAAGCTTGCGGCCGCCACCATGG
ACTACAAGGATGACGACGATAAGGGAAAGTCTTACCCAACTGTGAGTGCTGATTACCAGGACGCCGTTGA
GAAGGCGAAGAAGAAGCTCAGAGGCTTCATCGCTGAGAAGAGATGCGCTCCTCTAATGCTCCGTTTGGCA
TTCCACTCTGCTGGAACCTTTGACAAGGGCACGAAGACCGGTGGACCCTTCGGAACCATCAAGCACCCTG
CCGAACTGGCTCACAGCGCTAACAACGGTCTTGACATCGCTGTTAGGCTTTTGGAGCCACTCAAGGCGGA
GTTCCCTATTTTGAGCTACGCCGATTTCTACCAGTTGGCTGGCGTTGTTGCCGTTGAGGTCACGGGTGGA
CCTAAGGTTCCATTCCACCCTGGAAGAGAGGACAAGCCTGAGCCACCACCAGAGGGTCGCTTGCCCGATC
CCACTAAGGGTTCTGACCATTTGAGAGATGTGTTTGGCAAAGCTATGGGGCTTACTGACCAAGATATCGT
TGCTCTATCTGGGGGTCACACTATTGGAGCTGCACACAAGGAGCGTTCTGGATTTGAGGGTCCCTGGACC
TCTAATCCTCTTATTTTCGACAACTCATACTTCACGGAGTTGTTGAGTGGTGAGAAGGAAGGTCTCCTTC
AGCTACCTTCTGACAAGGCTCTTTTGTCTGACCCTGTATTCCGCCCTCTCGTTGACAAATATGCAGCGGA
CGAAGATGCCTTCTTTGCTGATTACGCTGAGGCTCACCAAAAGCTTTCCGAGCTTGGGTTTGCTGATGCC
CTGCAGCTGCCTCCCCTGGAGCGCCTGACCCTGGACCTCGAATCAACAAGTTTGTACAAAAAAGCAGGCT
CCGCGGCCGCCCCCTTCACC
[750 nt withheld, positions 1771-2520]
TAAAAGGGTGGGCGCGCCGACCCAGCTTTCTTGTACAAAGTGGTTGATTCGAGCATGCATCTAGAGGGCC
CTATTCTATAGTGTCACCTAAATGCTAGAGCTCGCTGATCAGCCTCGACTGTGCCTTCTAGTTGCCAGCC
ATCTGTTGTTTGCCCCTCCCCCGTGCCTTCCTTGACCCTGGAAGGTGCCACTCCCACTGTCCTTTCCTAA
TAAAATGAGGAAATTGCATCGCATTGTCTGAGTAGGTGTCATTCTATTCTGGGGGGTGGGGTGGGGCAGG
ACAGCAAGGGGGAGGATTGGGAAGACAATAGCAGGCATGCTGGGGATGCGGTGGGCTCTATGGCTTCTGA
GGCGGAAAGAACCAGCTGGGGCTCTAGGGGGTATCCCC
[124 nt withheld, positions 2909-3032]
C
[91 nt withheld, positions 3034-3124]
A
[49 nt withheld, positions 3126-3174]
CCTTTGACGTTGGAGTCCACGTTCTTT
[37 nt withheld, positions 3202-3238]
ACCCTATCTCGGTCTATTCTTTTGATTTATAAGGGATTTTGCCGATTTCGGCCTATTGGTTAAAAAATGA
GCTGATTTAACAAAAATTTAACGCGAATTAATTCTGTGGAATGTGTGTCAGTTAGGGTGTGGAAAGTCCC
CAGGCTCCCCAGCAGGCAGAAGTATGCAAAGCATGCATCTCAATTAGTCAGCAACCAGGTGTGGAAAGTC
CCCAGGCTCCCCAGCAGGCAGAAGTATGCAAAGCATGCATCTCAATTAGTCAGCAACCATAGTCCCGCCC
CTAACTCCGCCCATCCCGCCCCTAACTCCGCCCAGTTCCGCCCATTCTCCGCCCCATGGCTGACTAATTT
TTTTTATTTATGCAGAGGCCGAGGCCGCCTCTGCCTCTGAGCTATTCCAGAAGTAGTGAGGAGGCTTTTT
TGGAGGCCTAGGCTTTTGCAAAAAGCTCCCGGGAGCTTGTATATCCATTTTCGGATCTGATCAAGAGACA
GGATGAGGATCGTTTCGCATGATTGAACAAGATGGATTGCACGCAGGTTCTCCGGCCGCTTGGGTGGAGA
GGCTATTCGGCTATGACTGGGCACAACAGACAATCGGCTGCTCTGATGCCGCCGTGTTCCGGCTGTCAGC
GCAGGGGCGCCCGGTTCTTTTTGTCAAGACCGACCTGTCCGGTGCCCTGAATGAACTGCAGGACGAGGCA
GCGCGGCTATCGTGGCTGGCCACGACGGGCGTTCCTTGCGCAGCTGTGCTCGACGTTGTCACTGAAGCGG
GAAGGGACTGGCTGCTATTGGGCGAAGTGCCGGGGCAGGATCTCCTGTCATCTCACCTTGCTCCTGCCGA
GAAAGTATCCATCATGGCTGATGCAATGCGGCGGCTGCATACGCTTGATCCGGCTACCTGCCCATTCGAC
CACCAAGCGAAACATCGCATCGAGCGAGCACGTACTCGGATGGAAGCCGGTCTTGTCGATCAGGATGATC
TGGACGAAGAGCATCAGGGGCTCGCGCCAGCCGAACTGTTCGCCAGGCTCAAGGCGCGCATGCCCGACGG
CGAGGATCTCGTCGTGACCCATGGCGATGCCTGCTTGCCGAATATCATGGTGGAAAATGGCCGCTTTTCT
GGATTCATCGACTGTGGCCGGCTGGGTGTGGCGGACCGCTATCAGGACATAGCGTTGGCTACCCGTGATA
TTGCTGAAGAGCTTGGCGGCGAATGGGCTGACCGCTTCCTCGTGCTTTACGGTATCGCCGCTCCCGATTC
GCAGCGCATCGCCTTCTATCGCCTTCTTGACGAGTTCTTCTGAGCGGGACTCTGGGGTTCGAAATGACCG
ACCAAGCGACGCCCAACCTGCCATCACGAGATTTCGATTCCACCGCCGCCTTCTATGAAAGGTTGGGCTT
CGGAATCGTTTTCCGGGACGCCGGCTGGATGATCCTCCAGCGCGGGGATCTCATGCTGGAGTTCTTCGCC
CACCCCAACTTGTTTATTGCAGCTTATAATGGTTACAAATAAAGCAATAGCATCACAAATTTCACAAATA
AAGCATTTTTTTCACTGCATTCTAGTTGTGGTTTGTCCAAACTCATCAATGTATCTTATCATGTCTGTAT
ACCGTCGACCTCTAGCTAGAGCTTGGCGTAATCATGGTCATAGCTGTTTCCTGTGTGAAATTGTTATCCG
CTCACAATTCCACACAACATACGAGCCGGAAGCATAAAGTGTAAAGCCTGGGGTGCCTAATGAGTGAGCT
AACTCACATTAATTGCGTTGCGCTCACTGCCCGCTTTCCAGTCGGGAAACCTGTCGTGCCAGCTGCATTA
ATGAATCGGCCAACGCGCGGGGAGAGGCGGTTTGCGTATTGGGCGCTCTTCCGCTTCCTCGCTCACTGAC
TCGCTGCGCTCGGTCGTTCGGCTGCGGCGAGCGGTATCAGCTCACTCAAAGGCGGTAATACGGTTATCCA
CAGAATCAGGGGATAACGCAGGAAAGAACATGTGAGCAAAAGGCCAGCAAAAGGCCAGGAACCGTAAAAA
GGCCGCGTTGCTGGCGTTTTTCCATAGGCTCCGCCCCCCTGACGAGCATCACAAAAATCGACGCTCAAGT
CAGAGGTGGCGAAACCCGACAGGACTATAAAGATACCAGGCGTTTCCCCCTGGAAGCTCCCTCGTGCGCT
CTCCTGTTCCGACCCTGCCGCTTACCGGATACCTGTCCGCCTTTCTCCCTTCGGGAAGCGTGGCGCTTTC
TCATAGCTCACGCTGTAGGTATCTCAGTTCGGTGTAGGTCGTTCGCTCCAAGCTGGGCTGTGTGCACAAA
CCCCCCGTTCAGCCCGACCGCTGCGCCTTATCCGGTAACTATCGTCTTGAGTCCAACCCGGTAAGACACG
ACTTATCGCCACTGGCAGCAGCCACTGGTAACAGGATTAGCAGAGCGAGGTATGTAGGCGGTGCTACAGA
GTTCTTGAAGTGGTGGCCTAACTACGGCTACACTAGAAGAACAGTATTTGGTATCTGCGCTCTGCTGAAG
CCAGTTACCTTCGGAAAAAGAGTTGGTAGCTCTTGATCCGGCAAACAAACCACCGCTGGTAGCGGTGGTT
TTTTTGTTTGCAAGCAGCAGATTACGCGCAGAAAAAAAGGATCTCAAGAAGATCCTTTGATCTTTTCTAC
GGGGTCTGACGCTCAGTGGAACGAAAACTCACGTTAAGGGATTTTGGTCATGAGATTATCAAAAAGGATC
TTCACCTAGATCCTTTTAAATTAAAAATGAAGTTTTAAATCAATCTAAAGTATATATGAGTAAACTTGGT
CTGACAGTTACCAATGCTTAATCAGTGAGGCACCTATCTCAGCGATCTGTCTATTTCGTTCATCCATAGT
TGCCTGACTCCCCGTCGTGTAGATAACTACGATACGGGAGGGCTTACCATCTGGCCCCAGTGCTGCAATG
ATACCGCGAGACCCACGCTCACCGGCTCCAGATTTATCAGCAATAAACCAGCCAGCCGGAAGGGCCGAGC
GCAGAAGTGGTCCTGCAACTTTATCCGCCTCCATCCAGTCTATTAATTGTTGCCGGGAAGCTAGAGTAAG
TAGTTCGCCAGTTAATAGTTTGCGCAACGTTGTTGCCATTGCTACAGGCATCGTGGTGTCACGCTCGTCG
TTTGGTATGGCTTCATTCAGCTCCGGTTCCCAACGATCAAGGCGAGTTACATGATCCCCCATGTTGTGCA
AAAAAGCGGTTAGCTCCTTCGGTCCTCCGATCGTTGTCAGAAGTAAGTTGGCCGCAGTGTTATCACTCAT
GGTTATGGCAGCACTGCATAATTCTCTTACTGTCATGCCATCCGTAAGATGCTTTTCTGTGACTGGTGAG
TACTCAACCAAGTCATTCTGAGAATAGTGTATGCGGCGACCGAGTTGCTCTTGCCCGGCGTCAATACGGG
ATAATACCGCGCCACATAGCAGAACTTTAAAAGTGCTCATCATTGGAAAACGTTCTTCGGGGCGAAAACT
CTCAAGGATCTTACCGCTGTTGAGATCCAGTTCGATGTAACCCACTCGTGCACCCAACTGATCTTCAGCA
TCTTTTACTTTCACCAGCGTTTCTGGGTGAGCAAAAACAGGAAGGCAAAATGCCGCAAAAAAGGGAATAA
GGGCGACACGGAAATGTTGAATACTCATACTCTTCCTTTTTCAATATTATTGAAGCATTTATCAGGGTTA
TTGTCTCATGAGCGGATACATATTTGAATGTATTTAGAAAAATAAACAAATAGGGGTTCCGCGCACATTT
CCCCGAAAAGTGCCACCTGACGTC
Features (pLannotate 1.2.2; 26 found; start..end, strand, type, name):
     28..80      -  misc_feature   bom (fragment): basis of mobility region from pBR322
    235..614     +  enhancer       CMV enhancer: human cytomegalovirus immediate early enhancer
    615..818     +  promoter       CMV promoter: human cytomegalovirus (CMV) immediate early promoter
    814..847     +  LTR            5' LTR (truncated) (fragment): truncated 5' long terminal repeat (LTR) from HIV-1
    863..881     +  promoter       T7 promoter: promoter for bacteriophage T7 RNA polymerase
    913..936     +  CDS            3xFLAG (fragment): three tandem FLAG® epitope tags
    933..1680    +  CDS            APEX2 (fragment): soybean ascorbate peroxidase, engineered to serve as a monomeric tag for electron microscopy and live-cell proteomics (Lam et al., 2015) more active than the original APEX due to the A134P mutation
   1687..1713    +  CDS            NES: nuclear export signal from the HIV Rev protein (Fischer et al., 1995)
   1726..1750    +  protein_bind   attB1: mutant version of attB; recombination site for the Gateway® BP reaction BP Clonase™
   1771..2520    +  CDS            LGALS3 (sequence withheld): LEG3_HUMAN - Also known as MAC2. Experimental evidence at protein level: Swiss-Prot protein existence level 1. Galactose-specific lectin which binds IgE. May mediate with the alpha-3, beta-1 integrin the stimulation by CSPG4 of endothelial cells migration. Together with DMBT1, required for terminal differentiation of columnar epithelial cells during early embryogenesis (By similarity). In the nucleus: acts as a pre-mRNA splicing factor. Involved in acute inflammatory responses including neutrophil activation and adhesion, chemoattraction of monocytes macrophages, opsonization of apoptotic neut
   2540..2564    -  protein_bind   attB2: mutant version of attB; recombination site for the Gateway® BP reaction BP Clonase™
   2595..2613    -  promoter       SP6 promoter: promoter for bacteriophage SP6 RNA polymerase
   2639..2863    +  polyA_signal   bGH poly(A) signal: bovine growth hormone polyadenylation signal
   2867..2888    +  promoter       SV40 promoter (fragment): SV40 enhancer and early promoter
   2909..3337    +  rep_origin     f1 ori (sequence partly withheld): f1 bacteriophage origin of replication; arrow indicates direction of (+) strand synthesis
   3351..3680    +  promoter       SV40 promoter: SV40 enhancer and early promoter
   3747..4538    +  CDS            neo: KKA2_KLEPN - Also known as kan, nptII. Experimental evidence at protein level: Swiss-Prot protein existence level 1. Resistance to kanamycin, neomycin, paromomycin, ribostamycin, butirosin and gentamicin B. From Klebsiella pneumoniae.
   4562..4720    +  CDS            ble (fragment): BLE_KLEPN - Experimental evidence at protein level: Swiss-Prot protein existence level 1. Binding protein with a strong affinity to the bleomycin family of antibiotics. Binds to CL990; an antimitotic-antibiotic compound. From Klebsiella pneumoniae.
   4715..4836    +  polyA_signal   SV40 poly(A) signal: SV40 polyadenylation signal
   4909..4925    -  protein_bind   lac operator: The lac repressor binds to the lac operator to inhibit transcription in E. coli. This inhibition can be relieved by adding lactose or isopropyl-β-D-thiogalactopyranoside (IPTG). lac repressor encoded by lacI
   4933..4963    -  promoter       lac promoter: promoter for the E. coli lac operon
   4978..4999    -  protein_bind   CAP binding site: CAP binding activates transcription in the presence of cAMP. E. coli catabolite activator protein
   5012..5104    -  CDS            lacI (fragment): lac repressor; lacI; The lac repressor binds to the lac operator to inhibit transcription in E. coli. This inhibition can be relieved by adding lactose or isopropyl-β-D-thiogalactopyranoside (IPTG).
   5287..5875    -  rep_origin     ori: high-copy-number ColE1/pMB1/pBR322/pUC origin of replication
   6046..6906    -  CDS            AmpR: β-lactamase; bla; confers resistance to ampicillin, carbenicillin, and related antibiotics
   6907..7011    -  promoter       AmpR promoter: bla
