[The description below was written by a language model from this plasmid's Addgene catalogue record and pLannotate feature annotations shown in this document.]
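Description:
pJJiaDEST-APEX2-GAL3 is a mammalian expression plasmid of about 7 kb that produces human galectin-3 (LGALS3) fused at its N terminus to the engineered peroxidase APEX2. It was made by Gateway recombination of the LGALS3 coding sequence into the pJJiaDEST-APEX2 destination backbone, which is why the insert is flanked by attB1 and attB2 sites. In bacteria the plasmid replicates from a high-copy ColE1/pUC-type origin and is selected with ampicillin through the AmpR (β-lactamase) gene. An f1 origin is also present. For mammalian cells, the feature table shows an SV40 promoter driving a neomycin/kanamycin phosphotransferase gene with an SV40 polyadenylation signal, a cassette of the type used for G418 selection of stable transfectants, although the catalogue entry does not list a mammalian selection marker.

The expression cassette is driven by the CMV immediate-early enhancer and promoter and terminated by the bovine growth hormone polyadenylation signal. Reading downstream from the promoter, the annotation detects a FLAG-type epitope (matched as a fragment of 3xFLAG), the APEX2 coding sequence, a nuclear export signal derived from HIV Rev, the attB1 linker region and then LGALS3. This suggests a FLAG-APEX2-NES-galectin-3 fusion, though the catalogue mentions only the APEX2 tag. T7 and SP6 promoters flank the cassette. Several short annotated fragments (HIV-1 LTR, ble, lacI, bom) appear to be backbone remnants or partial matches rather than functional elements.

APEX2 catalyses proximity-dependent biotinylation of neighbouring proteins and can also generate electron microscopy contrast. The construct is therefore suited to mapping galectin-3 interaction partners in living cells, consistent with the associated study of galectins, mTOR and endomembrane damage.
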