Addgene plasmid #149518: pJJiaDEST-APEX2-GAL3
Purpose: Express APEX2-Galectin-3 in mammalian cells
Depositing lab: Vojo Deretic. Depositing organization: University of New Mexico Health Sciences Center. Publication: Galectins Control mTOR in Response to Endomembrane Damage. Jia J, Abudu YP, Claude-Taupin A, Gu Y, Kumar S, Choi SW, Peters R, Mudd MH, Allers L, Salemi M, Phinney B, Johansen T, Deretic V. Mol Cell. 2018 Apr 5;70(1):120-135.e8. doi: 10.1016/j.molcel.2018.03.009. PubMed 29625033.
Backbone
  Vector backbone: pJJiaDEST-APEX2
  Vector type: Mammalian Expression
Growth in bacteria
  Bacterial resistance: Ampicillin, 100 μg/mL
  Growth temperature: 37°C
  Growth strain: DH5alpha
  Copy number: High Copy
Gene/Insert
  Gene/Insert name: LGALS3 (alt name: galectin-3; gal3)
  Species: H. sapiens (human)
  Insert size (bp): 795
  GenBank ID: NP_001344607.1
  Entrez Gene: LGALS3 (a.k.a. CBP35, GAL3, GALBP, GALIG, L31, LGALS2, MAC2)
  Promoter: CMV
  Tag / fusion protein: APEX2 (N terminal on insert)
  Cloning method: Gateway Cloning
  Sequencing primers: 5′ CMV; 3′ BHGR
Terms and licenses: Academic/Nonprofit Terms; Industry Terms: Not Available to Industry
How to cite: pJJiaDEST-APEX2-GAL3 was a gift from Vojo Deretic (Addgene plasmid # 149518 ; http://n2t.net/addgene:149518 ; RRID:Addgene_149518)
