>Addgene plasmid #149518 | pJJiaDEST-APEX2-GAL3 | depositor partial sequence | sequence record 296237 | Sequenced by CMV
NNNNNNNNNNNNNANCANANCTCTCTGGCTAACTNNNNAGGAACCCACTGCTTACTGGCTTATCGAAATT
AATACGACTCACTATAGGGAGACCCAAGCTTGCGGCCGCCACCATGGACTACAAGGATGACGACGATAAG
GGAAAGTCTTACCCAACTGTGAGTGCTGATTACCAGGACGCCGTTGAGAAGGCGAAGAAGAAGCTCAGAG
GCTTCATCGCTGAGAAGAGATGCGCTCCTCTAATGCTCCGTTTGGCATTCCACTCTGCTGGAACCTTTGA
CAAGGGCACGAAGACCGGTGGACCCTTCGGAACCATCAAGCACCCTGCCGAACTGGCTCACAGCGCTAAC
AACGGTCTTGACATCGCTGTTAGGCTTTTGGAGCCACTCAAGGCGGAGTTCCCTATTTTGAGCTACGCCG
ATTTCTACCAGTTGGCTGGCGTTGTTGCCGTTGAGGTCACGGGTGGACCTAAGGTTCCATTCCACCCTGG
AAGAGAGGACAAGCCTGAGCCACCACCAGAGGGTCGCTTGCCCGATCCCACTAAGGGTTCTGACCATTTG
AGAGATGTGTTTGGCAAAGCTATGGGGCTTACTGACCAAGATATCGTTGCTCTATCTGGGGGTCACACTA
TTGGAGCTGCACACAAGGAGCGTTCTGGATTTGAGGGTCCCTGGACCTCTAATCCTCTTATTTTCGACNA
CTCATACTTCACGGAGTTGTTGAGTGGTGAGAAGGAAGGTCTCCTTCAGCTACCTTCTGACAAGGCTCTT
TTTGTCTGACCCTGTATTCCGCCCTCTCGTTGACAAATATGCAGCGGACGAAGATGCCTTCTTTGCTGAT
TACGCTGAGGCTCACCAAAAGCTTTCCGAGCTNGGGNTTGCTGATGCCCTGCAGCTGCCTCCCCTGGAGC
GCCTGANCCTGGNCCTCGAATCAACAAGTTTGTACAAAAAGCNNNTCCGCGGCCGCCCCCTTCANCATGN
NGANANTTTTCGCTCCATGATGCGTTATCTGGTCNGGAAACCCAAACCCTCANGNNGNNCTNNNCATGGG
GNAANNAGNCNGCTGGGGTCNNGNNGGNNTACNNAGGNN
