>Addgene plasmid #149518 | pJJiaDEST-APEX2-GAL3 | depositor partial sequence | sequence record 296238 | Gal3 sequence
CATTCCAAGACCCCCTGTGGATGCTTCAAACCATGGAAA
[750 nt withheld, positions 40-789]
TAA
